Addgene plasmid #21379: pCM1.41
Depositing lab: Geraldine Seydoux. Depositing organization: Johns Hopkins University and School of Medicine. Publication: 3' UTRs are the primary regulators of gene expression in the C. elegans germline. Merritt C, Rasoloson D, Ko D, Seydoux G. Curr Biol. 2008 Oct 14;18(19):1476-82. doi: 10.1016/j.cub.2008.08.013. Epub 2008 Sep 25. PubMed 18818082.
Backbone
  Vector backbone: pDONRP4P1R
  Backbone size w/o insert (bp): 2645
  Vector type: Gateway
Growth in bacteria
  Bacterial resistance: Kanamycin, 50 μg/mL
  Growth temperature: 37°C
  Growth strain: DH5alpha
  Copy number: Unknown
Gene/Insert
  Gene/Insert name: spe-11 promoter in pDONRP4P1R
  Species: C. elegans (nematode)
  Insert size (bp): 276
  Cloning method: Gateway Cloning; 5′ cloning site attP4 (destroyed during cloning); 3′ cloning site attP1R (destroyed during cloning)
  Sequencing primers: 5′ M13Forward
Terms and licenses: Academic/Nonprofit Terms; Industry Terms: Not Available to Industry
How to cite: pCM1.41 was a gift from Geraldine Seydoux (Addgene plasmid # 21379 ; http://n2t.net/addgene:21379 ; RRID:Addgene_21379)
