[The description below was written by a language model from this plasmid's Addgene catalogue record and pLannotate feature annotations shown in this document.]
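Description:
pCM1.41 is a Gateway entry clone built on the pDONRP4P1R donor backbone, carrying a 276 bp fragment of the C. elegans spe-11 promoter. It is a small bacterial plasmid (2,919 nt in the depositor's full sequence) with no nematode expression or selection elements of its own. It replicates in E. coli from a high-copy ColE1/pUC-type origin and is selected with kanamycin through an aminoglycoside phosphotransferase (KanR) gene.

The promoter was introduced by a BP recombination reaction into the attP4 and attP1R sites of the donor vector, which are destroyed in the process and converted into the hybrid sites that flank the insert in an entry clone. The automated annotation reflects this. It detects an attL-type fragment overlapping an attB4 core upstream of the insert position and an attR1 site downstream, with the roughly 276 bp interval between them left unannotated, which matches the recorded insert size. The attL fragment is labelled attL1 by the software, but its overlap with the attB4 core and the cloning scheme suggest it is really the attL4 side of the junction. The rrnB T1 and T2 terminators sit upstream of the cassette and insulate it from plasmid-derived transcription in bacteria. A T7 promoter and short lacI and lacZα fragments are backbone remnants or primer-binding regions with no apparent functional role.

As a 5′-element entry clone, pCM1.41 is designed for multisite Gateway LR reactions, in which the promoter is combined with a coding-sequence entry clone and a 3′ UTR entry clone in a destination vector to assemble a transgene. The associated publication examined how promoters and 3′ UTRs each contribute to gene expression patterns in the C. elegans germline, so this plasmid supplies the spe-11 promoter module for such reporter fusions.
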