Features (pLannotate 1.2.2; 10 found; start..end, strand, type, name):
    121..213     +  CDS            lacI (fragment): lac repressor; lacI; The lac repressor binds to the lac operator to inhibit transcription in E. coli. This inhibition can be relieved by adding lactose or isopropyl-β-D-thiogalactopyranoside (IPTG).
    268..295     -  terminator     rrnB T2 terminator: transcription terminator T2 from the E. coli rrnB gene
    427..470     +  terminator     rrnB T1 terminator: Escherichia coli rrnB; transcription terminator T1 from the E. coli rrnB gene
    517..553     -  CDS            lacZα (fragment): LacZα fragment of β-galactosidase; lacZ fragment
    592..677     +  protein_bind   attL1 (fragment): mutant version of attL; recombination site for the Gateway® LR reaction LR Clonase™
    668..688     +  protein_bind   attB4: mutant version of attB; core recombination site for the Gateway® BP reaction BP Clonase™
    964..1088    +  protein_bind   attR1: mutant version of attR; recombination site for the Gateway® LR reaction LR Clonase™
   1161..1179    -  promoter       T7 promoter: promoter for bacteriophage T7 RNA polymerase
   1313..2122    +  CDS            KanR: aminoglycoside phosphotransferase; aph(3')-Ia; confers resistance to kanamycin in bacteria or G418 (Geneticin®) in eukaryotes
   2269..2857    +  rep_origin     ori: high-copy-number ColE1/pMB1/pBR322/pUC origin of replication
>Addgene plasmid #21379 | pCM1.41 | depositor full sequence | sequence record 9873 | Author sequence
CTTTCCTGCGTTATCCCCTGATTCTGTGGATAACCGTATTACCGCCTTTGAGTGAGCTGATACCGCTCGC
CGCAGCCGAACGACCGAGCGCAGCGAGTCAGTGAGCGAGGAAGCGGAAGAGCGCCCAATACGCAAACCGC
CTCTCCCCGCGCGTTGGCCGATTCATTAATGCAGCTGGCACGACAGGTTTCCCGACTGGAAAGCGGGCAG
TGAGCGCAACGCAATTAATACGCGTACCGCTAGCCAGGAAGAGTTTGTAGAAACGCAAAAAGGCCATCCG
TCAGGATGGCCTTCTGCTTAGTTTGATGCCTGGCAGTTTATGGCGGGCGTCCTGCCCGCCACCCTCCGGG
CCGTTGCTTCACAACGTTCAAATCCGCTCCCGGCGGATTTGTCCTACTCAGGAGAGCGTTCACCGACAAA
CAACAGATAAAACGAAAGGCCCAGTCTTCCGACTGAGCCTTTCGTTTTATTTGATGCCTGGCAGTTCCCT
ACTCTCGCGTTAACGCTAGCATGGATGTTTTCCCAGTCACGACGTTGTAAAACGACGGCCAGTCTTAAGC
TCGGGCCCGCGTTAACGCTACCATGGAGCTCCAAATAATGATTTTATTTTGACTGATAGTGACCTGTTCG
TTGCAACAAATTGATAAGCAATGCTTTTTTATAATGCCAACTTTGTATAGAAAAGTTGGTCGACAGAACA
TTTTTCCGTCAACCGGCAAATAACTACTATTACAGTTATCCTGGATACAATTATTATCAAGGAAAGAAGA
GAAAGTAGACTATTTGGACGATTATTTTGTTCACGAAAGAATATTATCAATAAAAAATGTTCAATTTAAT
GTTTTTGTAATAAAACAACGTGACACCCTTATGAACTTAAAGTTCATATTTTATTATAAAAAGTAGGGGG
AGGGGGGAGAATTGAAATATTTTGATTATTTCGCAAACCGACTAGATAAAATGACAAGTTTGTACAAAAA
AGTTGAACGAGAAACGTAAAATGATATAAATATCAATATATTAAATTAGATTTTGCATAAAAAACAGACT
ACATAATACTGTAAAACACAACATATGCAGTCACTATGAATCAACTACTTAGATGGTATTAGTGACCTGT
AGAATTCGAGCTCTAGAGCTGCAGGGCGGCCGCGATATCCCCTATAGTGAGTCGTATTACATGGTCATAG
CTGTTTCCTGGCAGCTCTGGCCCGTGTCTCAAAATCTCTGATGTTACATTGCACAAGATAAAAATATATC
ATCATGAACAATAAAACTGTCTGCTTACATAAACAGTAATACAAGGGGTGTTATGAGCCATATTCAACGG
GAAACGTCGAGGCCGCGATTAAATTCCAACATGGATGCTGATTTATATGGGTATAAATGGGCTCGCGATA
ATGTCGGGCAATCAGGTGCGACAATCTATCGCTTGTATGGGAAGCCCGATGCGCCAGAGTTGTTTCTGAA
ACATGGCAAAGGTAGCGTTGCCAATGATGTTACAGATGAGATGGTCAGACTAAACTGGCTGACGGAATTT
ATGCCTCTTCCGACCATCAAGCATTTTATCCGTACTCCTGATGATGCATGGTTACTCACCACTGCGATCC
CCGGAAAAACAGCATTCCAGGTATTAGAAGAATATCCTGATTCAGGTGAAAATATTGTTGATGCGCTGGC
AGTGTTCCTGCGCCGGTTGCATTCGATTCCTGTTTGTAATTGTCCTTTTAACAGCGATCGCGTATTTCGT
CTCGCTCAGGCGCAATCACGAATGAATAACGGTTTGGTTGATGCGAGTGATTTTGATGACGAGCGTAATG
GCTGGCCTGTTGAACAAGTCTGGAAAGAAATGCATAAACTTTTGCCATTCTCACCGGATTCAGTCGTCAC
TCATGGTGATTTCTCACTTGATAACCTTATTTTTGACGAGGGGAAATTAATAGGTTGTATTGATGTTGGA
CGAGTCGGAATCGCAGACCGATACCAGGATCTTGCCATCCTATGGAACTGCCTCGGTGAGTTTTCTCCTT
CATTACAGAAACGGCTTTTTCAAAAATATGGTATTGATAATCCTGATATGAATAAATTGCAGTTTCATTT
GATGCTCGATGAGTTTTTCTAATCAGAATTGGTTAATTGGTTGTAACACTGGCAGAGCATTACGCTGACT
TGACGGGACGGCGCAAGCTCATGACCAAAATCCCTTAACGTGAGTTACGCGTCGTTCCACTGAGCGTCAG
ACCCCGTAGAAAAGATCAAAGGATCTTCTTGAGATCCTTTTTTTCTGCGCGTAATCTGCTGCTTGCAAAC
AAAAAAACCACCGCTACCAGCGGTGGTTTGTTTGCCGGATCAAGAGCTACCAACTCTTTTTCCGAAGGTA
ACTGGCTTCAGCAGAGCGCAGATACCAAATACTGTCCTTCTAGTGTAGCCGTAGTTAGGCCACCACTTCA
AGAACTCTGTAGCACCGCCTACATACCTCGCTCTGCTAATCCTGTTACCAGTGGCTGCTGCCAGTGGCGA
TAAGTCGTGTCTTACCGGGTTGGACTCAAGACGATAGTTACCGGATAAGGCGCAGCGGTCGGGCTGAACG
GGGGGTTCGTGCACACAGCCCAGCTTGGAGCGAACGACCTACACCGAACTGAGATACCTACAGCGTGAGC
ATTGAGAAAGCGCCACGCTTCCCGAAGGGAGAAAGGCGGACAGGTATCCGGTAAGCGGCAGGGTCGGAAC
AGGAGAGCGCACGAGGGAGCTTCCAGGGGGAAACGCCTGGTATCTTTATAGTCCTGTCGGGTTTCGCCAC
CTCTGACTTGAGCGTCGATTTTTGTGATGCTCGTCAGGGGGGCGGAGCCTATGGAAAAACGCCAGCAACG
CGGCCTTTTTACGGTTCCTGGCCTTTTGCTGGCCTTTTGCTCACATGTT
