>Addgene plasmid #21379 | pCM1.41 | addgene partial sequence | sequence record 27166 | 21379 with M13pUC-Fwd
TTACGCTACCATGGAGCTCCAAATAATGATTTTATTTTGACTGATAGTGACCTGTTCGTTGCAACAAATT
GATAAGCAATGCTTTTTTATAATGCCAACTTTGTATAGAAAAGTTGGTCGACAGAACATTTTTCCGTCAA
CCGGCAAATAACTACTATTACAGTTATCCTGGATACAATTATTATCAAGGAAAGAAGAGAAAGTAGACTA
TTTGGACGATTATTTTGTTCACGAAAGAATATTATCAATAAAAAATGTTCAATTTAATGTTTTTGTAATA
AAACAACGTGACACCCTTATGAACTTAAAGTTCATATTTTATTATAAAAAGTAGGGGGAGGGGGGAGAAT
TGAAATATTTTGATTATTTCGCAAACCGACTAGATAAAATGACAAGTTTGTACAAAAAAGTTGAACGAGA
AACGTAAAATGATATAAATATCAATATATTAAATTAGATTTTGCATAAAAAACAGACTACATAATACTGT
AAAACACAACATATGCAGTCACTATGAACCAACTACTTAGATGGTATTAGTGACCTGTAGAATTCGAGCT
CTAGAGCTGCAGGGCGGCCGCGATATCCCCTATAGTGAGTCGTATTACATGGTCATAGCTGTTTCCTGGC
AGCTCTGGCCCGTGTCTCAAAATCTCTGATGTTACATTGCACAAGATAAAAATATATCATCNTGACNATA
AAACTGTCTGCTTACTAACAGTATACAGGGGTGTATGAGCNTATCACGGGAACGTC
